>Addgene plasmid #106034 | Opto-GPR82 | addgene full sequence | sequence record 209654 | Addgene NGS Result
AATTGCATGAAGAATCTGCTTAGGGTTAGGCGTTTTGCGCTGCTTCGCGATGTACGGGCCAGATATACGC
GTTGACATTGATTATTGACTAGTTATTAATAGTAATCAATTACGGGGTCATTAGTTCATAGCCCATATAT
GGAGTTCCGCGTTACATAACTTACGGTAAATGGCCCGCCTGGCTGACCGCCCAACGACCCCCGCCCATTG
ACGTCAATAATGACGTATGTTCCCATAGTAACGCCAATAGGGACTTTCCATTGACGTCAATGGGTGGAGT
ATTTACGGTAAACTGCCCACTTGGCAGTACATCAAGTGTATCATATGCCAAGTACGCCCCCTATTGACGT
CAATGACGGTAAATGGCCCGCCTGGCATTATGCCCAGTACATGACCTTATGGGACTTTCCTACTTGGCAG
TACATCTACGTATTAGTCATCGCTATTACCATGGTGATGCGGTTTTGGCAGTACATCAATGGGCGTGGAT
AGCGGTTTGACTCACGGGGATTTCCAAGTCTCCACCCCATTGACGTCAATGGGAGTTTGTTTTGGCACCA
AAATCAACGGGACTTTCCAAAATGTCGTAACAACTCCGCCCCATTGACGCAAATGGGCGGTAGGCGTGTA
CGGTGGGAGGTCTATATAAGCAGAGCTCTCTGGCTAACTAGAGAACCCACTGCTTACTGGCTTATCGAAA
TTAATACGACTCACTATAGGGAGACACAAGCTGGCTAGCGTTTAAACGGGCCCTCTAGACTCGAGCACCA
TGAAAACGATCATCGCCCTGAGCTACATCTTCTGCCTGGTATTCGCCATGTACACCGATATAGAGATGAA
CAGGCTGGGAAAGGATAGCCTCATGAACGGGACCGAGGGCCCAAACTTCTACGTGCCTTTCTCCAACAAG
ACGGGCGTGGTGCGCAGCCCCTTCGAGGCCCCGCAGTACTACCTGGCGGAGCCATGGCAGTTCTCCATGC
TGGCCGCCTACATGTTCCTGCTGATCATGCTTGGCTTCCCCATCAACTTCCTCACGCTGTACGTCTTTTT
AACAAAAATAGGTAAAAAAACATCACTCAACTACATCCTGCTCAACCTGGCCGTGGCCGACCTCTTCATG
GTGTTCGGGGGCTTCACCACCACCCTCTACACCTCTCTGCACGGGTACTTCGTCTTTGGGCCCACGGGCT
GCAACCTGGAGGGCTTCTTTGCCACCTTGGGCGGTGAAATTGCACTGTGGTCCTTGGTGGTCCTGGCCAT
CGAGCGGTACGTGGTGGTGTGCTATGAGAAAATATTTTATGGCCATTTACTGAAAAAATTTCGCCAGCCC
AACTTTGCCATCATGGGCGTCGCCTTCACCTGGGTCATGGCTCTGGCCTGTGCCGCGCCCCCCCTCGTCG
GCTGGTCCAGGTACATCCCGGAGGGCATGCAGTGCTCGTGCGGGATTGACTACTACACGCCCCACGAGGA
AACCAACAATGAGTCGTTCGTCATCTACATGTTCGTGGTCCACTTCATCATCCCCCTGATTGTCATATTC
TTCTGCTACGGATCTTTTGTAAGCCATCTGAGAAAAATAAGAACCTGTACGTCCATTATGGAGAAAGATT
TGACTTACAGTTCTGTGCGCATGGTGATCATCATGGTCATCGCTTTCCTAATCTGCTGGCTGCCCTACGC
TGGGGTGGCGTTCTACATCTTCACCCATCAGGGCTCTGACTTTGGCCCCATCTTCATGACCATCCCGGCT
TTCTTTGCCAAGACTTCTGCCGTCTACAACCCCGTCATCTACATCATGATGAACAAGCAGTTCCGCAAAA
CACTATATAATCTCTTTACAAAGTCTAATTCAGCACATATGCAATCATATGGTACAGAAACCAGCCAAGT
GGCGCCTGCCTAAGAATTCCACCACACTGGACTAGTGGATCCGAGCTCGGTACCAAGCTTAAGTTTAAAC
CGCTGATCAGCCTCGACTGTGCCTTCTAGTTGCCAGCCATCTGTTGTTTGCCCCTCCCCCGTGCCTTCCT
TGACCCTGGAAGGTGCCACTCCCACTGTCCTTTCCTAATAAAATGAGGAAATTGCATCGCATTGTCTGAG
TAGGTGTCATTCTATTCTGGGGGGTGGGGTGGGGCAGGACAGCAAGGGGGAGGATTGGGAAGAGAATAGC
AGGCATGCTGGGGATGCGGTGGGCTCTATGGCTTCTGAGGCGGAAAGAACCAGCTGGGGCTCTAGGGGGT
ATCCCC
[124 nt withheld, positions 2247-2370]
C
[91 nt withheld, positions 2372-2462]
A
[49 nt withheld, positions 2464-2512]
CCTTTGACGTTGGAGTCCACGTTCTTT
[37 nt withheld, positions 2540-2576]
ACCCTATCTCGGTCTATTCTTTTGATTTATAAGGGATTTTGCCGATTTCGGCCTATTGGTTAAAAAATGA
GCTGATTTAACAAAAATTTAACGCGAATTAATTCTGTGGAATGTGTGTCAGTTAGGGTGTGGAAAGTCCC
CAGGCTCCCCAGCAGGCAGAAGTATGCAAAGCATGCATCTCAATTAGTCAGCAACCAGGTGTGGAAAGTC
CCCAGGCTCCCCAGCAGGCAGAAGTATGCAAAGCATGCATCTCAATTAGTCAGCAACCATAGTCCCGCCC
CTAACTCCGCCCATCCCGCCCCTAACTCCGCCCAGTTCCGCCCATTCTCCGCCCCATGGCTGACTAATTT
TTTTTATTTATGCAGAGGCCGAGGCCGCCTCTGCCTCTGAGCTATTCCAGAAGTAGTGAGGAGGCTTTTT
TGGAGGCCTAGGCTTTTGCAAAAAGCTCCCGGGAGCTTGTATATCCATTTTCGGATCTGATCAAGAGACA
GGATGAGGATCGTTTCGCATGATTGAACAAGATGGATTGCACGCAGGTTCTCCGGCCGCTTGGGTGGAGA
GGCTATTCGGCTATGACTGGGCACAACAGACAATCGGCTGCTCTGATGCCGCCGTGTTCCGGCTGTCAGC
GCAGGGGCGCCCGGTTCTTTTTGTCAAGACCGACCTGTCCGGTGCCCTGAATGAACTGCAGGACGAGGCA
GCGCGGCTATCGTGGCTGGCCACGACGGGCGTTCCTTGCGCAGCTGTGCTCGACGTTGTCACTGAAGCGG
GAAGGGACTGGCTGCTATTGGGCGAAGTGCCGGGGCAGGATCTCCTGTCATCTCACCTTGCTCCTGCCGA
GAAAGTATCCATCATGGCTGATGCAATGCGGCGGCTGCATACGCTTGATCCGGCTACCTGCCCATTCGAC
CACCAAGCGAAACATCGCATCGAGCGAGCACGTACTCGGATGGAAGCCGGTCTTGTCGATCAGGATGATC
TGGACGAAGAACATCAGGGGCTCGCGCCAGCCGAACTGTTCGCCAGGCTCAAGGCGCGCATGCCCGACGG
CGAGGATCTCGTCGTGACCCATGGCGATGCCTGCTTGCCGAATATCATGGTGGAAAATGGCCGCTTTTCT
GGATTCATCGACTGTGGCCGGCTGGGTGTGGCGGACCGCTATCAGGACATAGCGTTGGCTACCCGTGATA
TTGCTGAAGAACTTGGCGGCGAATGGGCTGACCGCTTCCTCGTGCTTTACGGTATCGCCGCTCCCGATTC
GCAGCGCATCGCCTTCTATCGCCTTCTTGACGAGTTCTTCTGAGCGGGACTCTGGGGTTCGAAATGACCG
ACCAAGCGACGCCCAACCTGCCATCACGAGATTTCGATTCCACCGCCGCCTTCTATGAAAGGTTGGGCTT
CGGAATCGTTTTCCGGGACGCCGGCTGGATGATCCTCCAGCGCGGGGATCTCATGCTGGAGTTCTTCGCC
CACCCCAACTTGTTTATTGCAGCTTATAATGGTTACAAATAAAGCAATAGCATCACAAATTTCACAAATA
AAGCATTTTTTTCACTGCATTCTAGTTGTGGTTTGTCCAAACTCATCAATGTATCTTATCATGTCTGTAT
ACCGTCGACCTCTAGCTAGAGCTTGGCGTAATCATGGTCATAGCTGTTTCCTGTGTGAAATTGTTATCCG
CTCACAATTCCACACAACATACGAGCCGGAAGCATAAAGTGTAAAGCCTGGGGTGCCTAATGAGTGAGCT
AACTCACATTAATTGCGTTGCGCTCACTGCCCGCTTTCCAGTCGGGAAACCTGTCGTGCCAGCTGCATTA
ATGAATCGGCCAACGCGCGGGGAGAGGCGGTTTGCGTATTGGGCGCTCTTGCGCTTCCTCGCTCACTGAC
TCGCTGCGCTCGGTCGTTCGGCTGCGGCGAGCGGTATCAGCTCACTCAAAGGCGGTAATACGGTTATCCA
CAGAATCAGGGGATAACGCAGGAAAGAACATGTGAGCAAAAGGCCAGCAAAAGGCCAGGAACCGTAAAAA
GGCCGCGTTGCTGGCGTTTTTCCATAGGCTCCGCCCCCCTGACGAGCATCACAAAAATCGACGCTCAAGT
CAGAGGTGGCGAAACCCGACAGGACTATAAAGATACCAGGCGTTTCCCCCTGGAAGCTCCCTCGTGCGCT
CTCCTGTTCCGACCCTGCCGCTTACCGGATACCTGTCCGCCTTTCTCCCTTCGGGAAGCGTGGCGCTTTC
TCATAGCTCACGCTGTAGGTATCTCAGTTCGGTGTAGGTCGTTCGCTCCAAGCTGGGCTGTGTGCACGAA
CCCCCCGTTCAGCCCGACCGCTGCGCCTTATCCGGTAACTATCGTCTTGAGTCCAACCCGGTAAGACACG
ACTTATCGCCACTGGCAGCAGCCACTGGTAACAGGATTAGCAGAGCGAGGTATGTAGGCGGTGCTACAGA
GTTCTTGAAGTGGTGGCCTAACTACGGCTACACTAGAAGAACAGTATTTGGTATCTGCGCTCTGCTGAAG
CCAGTTACCTTCGGAAAAAGAGTTGGTAGCTCTTGATCCGGCAAACAAACCACCGCTGGTAGCGGTGGTT
TTTTTGTTTGCAAGCAGCAGATTACGCGCAGAAAAAAAGGATCTCAAGAAGATCCTTTGATCTTTTCTAC
GGGGTCTGACGCTCAGTGGAACGAAAACTCACGTTAAGGGATTTTGGTCATGAGATTATCAAAAAGGATC
TTCACCTAGATCCTTTTAAATTAAAAATGAAGTTTTAAATCAATCTAAAGTATATATGAGTAAACTTGGT
CTGACAGTTACCAATGCTTAATCAGTGAGGCACCTATCTCAGCGATCTGTCTATTTCGTTCATCCATAGT
TGCCTGACTCCCCGTCGTGTAGATAACTACGATACGGGAGGGCTTACCATCTGGCCCCAGTGCTGCAATG
ATACCGCGGGACCCACGCTCACCGGCTCCAGATTTATCAGCAATAAACCAGCCAGCCGGAAGGGCCGAGC
GCAGAAGTGGTCCTGCAACTTTATCCGCCTCCATCCAGTCTATTAATTGTTGCCGGGAAGCTAGAGTAAG
TAGTTCGCCAGTTAATAGTTTGCGCAACGTTGTTGCCATTGCTACAGGCATCGTGGTGTCACGCTCGTCG
TTTGGTATGGCTTCATTCAGCTCCGGTTCCCAACGATCAAGGCGAGTTACATGATCCCCCATGTTGTGCA
AAAAAGCGGTTAGCTCCTTCGGTCCTCCGATCGTTGTCAGAAGTAAGTTGGCCGCAGTGTTATCACTCAT
GGTTATGGCAGCACTGCATAATTCTCTTACTGTCATGCCATCCGTAAGATGCTTTTCTGTGACTGGTGAG
TACTCAACCAAGTCATTCTGAGAATAGTGTATGCGGCGACCGAGTTGCTCTTGCCCGGCGTCAATACGGG
ATAATACCGCGCCACATAGCAGAACTTTAAAAGTGCTCATCATTGGAAAACGTTCTTCGGGGCGAAAACT
CTCAAGGATCTTACCACTGTTGAGATCCAGTTCGATGTAACCCACTCGTGCACCCAACTGATCTTCAGCA
TCTTTTACTTTCACCAGCGTTTCTGGGTGAGCAAAAACAGGAAGGCAAAATGCCGCAAAAAAGGGAATAA
GGGCGACACGGAAATGTTGAATACTCATACTCTTCCTTTTTCAATATTATTGAAGCATTTATCAGGGTTA
TTGTCTCATGAGCGGATACATATTTGAATGTATTTAGAAAAATAAACAAATAGGGGTTCCGCGCACATTT
CCCCGAAAAGTGCCACCTGACGTCGACGGATCGGGAGATCTCCCGATCCCCTATGGTGCACTCTCAGTAC
AATCTGCTCTGATGCCGCATAGTTAAGCCAGTATCTGCTCCCTGCTTGTGTGTTGGAGGTCGCTGAGTAG
TGCGCGAGCAAAATTTAAGCTACAACAAGGCAAGGCTTGACCGAC
Features (pLannotate 1.2.2; 20 found; start..end, strand, type, name):
     74..453     +  enhancer       CMV enhancer: human cytomegalovirus immediate early enhancer
    454..657     +  promoter       CMV promoter: human cytomegalovirus (CMV) immediate early promoter
    653..686     +  LTR            5' LTR (truncated) (fragment): truncated 5' long terminal repeat (LTR) from HIV-1
    702..720     +  promoter       T7 promoter: promoter for bacteriophage T7 RNA polymerase
    863..1900    +  CDS            RHO: OPSD_BOVIN - Experimental evidence at protein level: Swiss-Prot protein existence level 1. Photoreceptor required for image-forming vision at low light intensity. Required for photoreceptor cell viability after birth (By similarity). Light-induced isomerization of 11-cis to all-trans retinal triggers a conformational change that activates signaling via G- proteins (PubMed:10926528, PubMed:12044163, PubMed:11972040, PubMed:16908857, PubMed:16586416, PubMed:17060607, PubMed:17449675, PubMed:18818650, PubMed:21389983, PubMed:22198838, PubMed:23579341, PubMed:25205354, PubMed:27458239). Subsequent
   1977..2088    +  polyA_signal   bGH poly(A) signal: bovine growth hormone polyadenylation signal
   2205..2226    +  promoter       SV40 promoter (fragment): SV40 enhancer and early promoter
   2247..2675    +  rep_origin     f1 ori (sequence partly withheld): f1 bacteriophage origin of replication; arrow indicates direction of (+) strand synthesis
   2689..3018    +  promoter       SV40 promoter: SV40 enhancer and early promoter
   3085..3876    +  CDS            neo: KKA2_KLEPN - Also known as kan, nptII. Experimental evidence at protein level: Swiss-Prot protein existence level 1. Resistance to kanamycin, neomycin, paromomycin, ribostamycin, butirosin and gentamicin B. From Klebsiella pneumoniae.
   3900..4058    +  CDS            ble (fragment): BLE_KLEPN - Experimental evidence at protein level: Swiss-Prot protein existence level 1. Binding protein with a strong affinity to the bleomycin family of antibiotics. Binds to CL990; an antimitotic-antibiotic compound. From Klebsiella pneumoniae.
   4053..4174    +  polyA_signal   SV40 poly(A) signal: SV40 polyadenylation signal
   4247..4263    -  protein_bind   lac operator: The lac repressor binds to the lac operator to inhibit transcription in E. coli. This inhibition can be relieved by adding lactose or isopropyl-β-D-thiogalactopyranoside (IPTG). lac repressor encoded by lacI
   4271..4301    -  promoter       lac promoter: promoter for the E. coli lac operon
   4316..4337    -  protein_bind   CAP binding site: CAP binding activates transcription in the presence of cAMP. E. coli catabolite activator protein
   4350..4442    -  CDS            lacI (fragment): lac repressor; lacI; The lac repressor binds to the lac operator to inhibit transcription in E. coli. This inhibition can be relieved by adding lactose or isopropyl-β-D-thiogalactopyranoside (IPTG).
   4625..5213    -  rep_origin     ori: high-copy-number ColE1/pMB1/pBR322/pUC origin of replication
   5384..6244    -  CDS            AmpR: β-lactamase; bla; confers resistance to ampicillin, carbenicillin, and related antibiotics
   6245..6349    -  promoter       AmpR promoter: bla
   6408..6460    -  misc_feature   bom (fragment): basis of mobility region from pBR322
