[The description below was written by a language model from this plasmid's Addgene catalogue record and pLannotate feature annotations shown in this document.]
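Description:
Opto-GPR82 is a mammalian expression plasmid built on the Invitrogen pcDNA3.1(-) backbone, about 6.5 kb in total according to the sequenced record. It is propagated in E. coli as a high-copy plasmid through a ColE1/pUC-type origin with ampicillin selection (β-lactamase under its own promoter). It also carries an f1 origin for single-stranded DNA production. For mammalian cells, an SV40 early promoter drives a neomycin phosphotransferase gene terminated by the SV40 poly(A) signal, which permits G418 selection of stable transfectants. Several short annotations in the feature table (HIV-1 LTR fragment, ble, lacI, bom and an extra SV40 promoter fragment) are small partial matches and most likely reflect backbone sequence similarity rather than functional parts.

The payload is a roughly 1.1 kb open reading frame encoding a chimeric G-protein-coupled receptor that combines bovine rhodopsin with the human orphan receptor GPR82. It is expressed from the CMV immediate-early enhancer/promoter and terminated by the bovine growth hormone poly(A) signal. A T7 promoter lies upstream of the insert. The automated annotation labels the whole coding region as bovine rhodopsin, so the table does not show which segments derive from GPR82, and the record does not state the chimera boundaries. The receptor carries an N-terminal VSV-G epitope and the C-terminal rhodopsin 1D4 epitope, both useful for antibody detection. The associated work concerns optical functionalization of class A orphan GPCRs, so the construct serves to place GPR82-type signalling under light control in transfected mammalian cells. The depositor notes that it was made by two-step cloning and that the flanking sites cannot be used for subcloning.
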