Addgene plasmid #106034: Opto-GPR82
Purpose: Expression of a chimeric G-protein coupled receptor (Rhodopsin-GPR82; Opto-GPR82; C12)
Depositing lab: Harald Janovjak. Depositing organization: Institute of Science and Technology Austria (I.S.T. Austria). Publication: Optical functionalization of human Class A orphan G-protein-coupled receptors. Morri M, Sanchez-Romero I, Tichy AM, Kainrath S, Gerrard EJ, Hirschfeld PP, Schwarz J, Janovjak H. Nat Commun. 2018 May 16;9(1):1950. doi: 10.1038/s41467-018-04342-1. PubMed 29769519.
Backbone
  Vector backbone: pcDNA3.1-
  Backbone manufacturer: Invitrogen
  Backbone size w/o insert (bp): 5427
  Vector type: Mammalian Expression
  Selectable markers: Neomycin (select with G418)
Growth in bacteria
  Bacterial resistance: Ampicillin, 100 μg/mL
  Growth temperature: 37°C
  Growth strain: DH5alpha
  Copy number: High Copy
Gene/Insert
  Gene/Insert name: Opto-GPR82
  Species: H. sapiens (human), B. taurus (bovine)
  Insert size (bp): 1134
  Mutation: Chimeric receptor protein
  Entrez Gene: GPR82
  Promoter: CMV
  Tag / fusion protein: VSV-G (N terminal on insert); Rhodopsin-1D4 (C terminal on insert)
  Cloning method: Restriction Enzyme; 5′ cloning site unknown (unknown if destroyed); 3′ cloning site unknown (unknown if destroyed)
  Sequencing primers: 5′ CMV_F (CGCAAATGGGCGGTAGGCGTG); 3′ pcDNA_R (CAACAGATGGCTGGCAAC)
Terms and licenses: Academic/Nonprofit Terms; Industry Terms: Not Available to Industry
Depositor comments: two step cloning; 5' and 3' sites cannot be used for (sub)cloning
How to cite: Opto-GPR82 was a gift from Harald Janovjak (Addgene plasmid # 106034 ; http://n2t.net/addgene:106034 ; RRID:Addgene_106034)
