>Addgene plasmid #106034 | Opto-GPR82 | depositor partial sequence | sequence record 200797 | Opto-GPR82
ATGAAAACGATCATCGCCCTGAGCTACATCTTCTGCCTGGTATTCGCCATGTACACCGATATAGAGATGA
ACAGGCTGGGAAAGGATAGCCTCATGAACGGGACCGAGGGCCCAAACTTCTACGTGCCTTTCTCCAACAA
GACGGGCGTGGTGCGCAGCCCCTTCGAGGCCCCGCAGTACTACCTGGCGGAGCCATGGCAGTTCTCCATG
CTGGCCGCCTACATGTTCCTGCTGATCATGCTTGGCTTCCCCATCAACTTCCTCACGCTGTACGTCTTTT
TAACAAAAATAGGTAAAAAAACATCACTCAACTACATCCTGCTCAACCTGGCCGTGGCCGACCTCTTCAT
GGTGTTCGGGGGCTTCACCACCACCCTCTACACCTCTCTGCACGGGTACTTCGTCTTTGGGCCCACGGGC
TGCAACCTGGAGGGCTTCTTTGCCACCTTGGGCGGTGAAATTGCACTGTGGTCCTTGGTGGTCCTGGCCA
TCGAGCGGTACGTGGTGGTGTGCTATGAGAAAATATTTTATGGCCATTTACTGAAAAAATTTCGCCAGCC
CAACTTTGCCATCATGGGCGTCGCCTTCACCTGGGTCATGGCTCTGGCCTGTGCCGCGCCCCCCCTCGTC
GGCTGGTCCAGGTACATCCCGGAGGGCATGCAGTGCTCGTGCGGGATTGACTACTACACGCCCCACGAGG
AAACCAACAATGAGTCGTTCGTCATCTACATGTTCGTGGTCCACTTCATCATCCCCCTGATTGTCATATT
CTTCTGCTACGGATCTTTTGTAAGCCATCTGAGAAAAATAAGAACCTGTACGTCCATTATGGAGAAAGAT
TTGACTTACAGTTCTGTGCGCATGGTGATCATCATGGTCATCGCTTTCCTAATCTGCTGGCTGCCCTACG
CTGGGGTGGCGTTCTACATCTTCACCCATCAGGGCTCTGACTTTGGCCCCATCTTCATGACCATCCCGGC
TTTCTTTGCCAAGACTTCTGCCGTCTACAACCCCGTCATCTACATCATGATGAACAAGCAGTTCCGCAAA
ACACTATATAATCTCTTTACAAAGTCTAATTCAGCACATATGCAATCATATGGTACAGAAACCAGCCAAG
TGGCGCCTGCCTAA
